Addgene plasmid #44489: pCFJ914
Depositing lab: Erik Jorgensen. Depositing organization: University of Utah. Publication: Random and targeted transgene insertion in Caenorhabditis elegans using a modified Mos1 transposon. Frokjaer-Jensen C, Davis MW, Sarov M, Taylor J, Flibotte S, LaBella M, Pozniakovsky A, Moerman DG, Jorgensen EM. Nat Methods. 2014 May;11(5):529-34. doi: 10.1038/nmeth.2889. Epub 2014 Mar 16. PubMed 24820376.
Backbone
  Vector backbone: pDESTR4-R3
  Backbone manufacturer: Invitrogen
  Backbone size w/o insert (bp): 2445
  Vector type: Gateway expression clone
  Selectable markers: Neomycin (select with G418)
Growth in bacteria
  Bacterial resistance: Ampicillin, 100 μg/mL
  Growth temperature: 37°C
  Growth strain: Top10
  Copy number: High Copy
Gene/Insert
  Gene/Insert name: Minimal Mos1 [Peft-3 GFP H2B tbb-2 UTR, NeoR]
  Species: D. melanogaster (fly), C. elegans (nematode); Bacterial
  Insert size (bp): 2278
  Cloning method: Gateway Cloning
  Sequencing primers: 5′ M13rev; 3′ M13-fwd20
Terms and licenses: Academic/Nonprofit Terms; Industry Terms: Not Available to Industry
How to cite: pCFJ914 was a gift from Erik Jorgensen (Addgene plasmid # 44489 ; http://n2t.net/addgene:44489 ; RRID:Addgene_44489)
