[The description below was written by a language model from this plasmid's Addgene catalogue record and pLannotate feature annotations shown in this document.]
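Description:
pCFJ914 is a multisite Gateway expression clone built in the pDESTR4-R3 backbone and designed as a transposon donor for transgene insertion in Caenorhabditis elegans. It is propagated in E. coli as a high-copy plasmid through a ColE1/pUC-type origin and selected with ampicillin via the β-lactamase gene and its promoter. Small remnants of lacZα, bom and rop in the feature table are backbone fragments with no evident functional role.

The payload is a "minimal Mos1" element. Two short fragments matching the Drosophila mariner Mos1 transposase gene flank the cargo, marking the retained transposon ends; the terminal inverted repeats themselves are not annotated separately. Since only fragments of the transposase coding sequence remain, the element cannot mobilise itself, and transposase would have to be supplied from another source. Between these ends, the attB4, attB1, attB2 and attB3 sites mark the junctions of a three-fragment Gateway assembly. This consists of the C. elegans eft-3 (elongation factor 1α) promoter, a GFP coding sequence followed by his-11 histone H2B, and the tbb-2 3′ UTR/terminator. The result should be a broadly expressed, chromatin-bound nuclear green signal that makes insertions easy to score. Downstream, still inside the transposon, lies a neo (NeoR) gene that allows G418 selection of transgenic worms. Its promoter and 3′ region are not annotated, though a nearby aex-5 fragment may reflect flanking worm genomic sequence.

The annotated sequence is 7,647 nt, noticeably larger than the sum of the catalogued backbone and insert sizes, so those fields appear to be incomplete. The associated work describes random and targeted transgene insertion using a modified Mos1 transposon, and this construct fits that purpose as a fluorescent, drug-selectable reporter transposon.
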