Features (pLannotate 1.2.2; 21 found; start..end, strand, type, name):
    197..286     +  CDS            mariner\T (fragment): MOS1T_DROMA - Experimental evidence at protein level: Swiss-Prot protein existence level 1. Mediates transposition of transposon Mos1 by a 'cut and paste' mechanism. Transposases are sequence-specific nucleases and strand transferases that catalyze transposition through an ordered series of events: sequence-specific binding of transposase to the terminal inverted repeats (IR) present at each end of the transposon, pairing of the transposon IRs in a paired-end complex (PEC), cleavage of one or both DNA strands at each transposon end, capture of target DNA, and strand transfer to insert the tran
    319..339     +  protein_bind   attB4: mutant version of attB; core recombination site for the Gateway® BP reaction BP Clonase™
    340..939     +  promoter       eft-3 promoter: eft-3; promoter for the C. elegans elongation factor 1α gene (Mitrovich and Anderson, 2000)
    948..972     +  protein_bind   attB1: mutant version of attB; recombination site for the Gateway® BP reaction BP Clonase™
    978..1838    +  CDS            sg25: sg25 is a basic (constitutively fluorescent) green fluorescent protein published in 1997, derived from Aequorea victoria.
   1868..1892    +  misc_feature   MCS (fragment): pBluescript multiple cloning site
   1893..2258    +  CDS            his-11: H2B1_CAEEL - Experimental evidence at protein level: Swiss-Prot protein existence level 1. Core component of nucleosome. Nucleosomes wrap and compact DNA into chromatin, limiting DNA accessibility to the cellular machineries which require DNA as a template. Histones thereby play a central role in transcription regulation, DNA repair, DNA replication and chromosomal stability. DNA accessibility is regulated via a complex set of post-translational modifications of histones, also called histone code, and nucleosome remodeling. From Caenorhabditis elegans.
   2265..2285    -  protein_bind   attB2: mutant version of attB; core recombination site for the Gateway® BP reaction BP Clonase™
   2291..2614    +  terminator     tbb-2 terminator: tbb-2; transcription terminator for the C. elegans tubulin beta-2 gene
   2618..2638    -  protein_bind   attB3: mutant version of attB; core recombination site for the Gateway® BP reaction BP Clonase™
   2642..2663    +  CDS            lacZα (fragment): LacZα fragment of β-galactosidase; lacZ fragment
   3484..4275    +  CDS            neo: KKA2_KLEPN - Also known as kan, nptII. Experimental evidence at protein level: Swiss-Prot protein existence level 1. Resistance to kanamycin, neomycin, paromomycin, ribostamycin, butirosin and gentamicin B. From Klebsiella pneumoniae.
   4728..4880    +  CDS            aex-5 (fragment): AEX5_CAEEL - Also known as kpc-3 From Caenorhabditis elegans.
   4978..5007    -  misc_feature   MCS (fragment): pBluescript multiple cloning site
   5016..5231    +  CDS            mariner\T (fragment): MOS1T_DROMA - Experimental evidence at protein level: Swiss-Prot protein existence level 1. Mediates transposition of transposon Mos1 by a 'cut and paste' mechanism. Transposases are sequence-specific nucleases and strand transferases that catalyze transposition through an ordered series of events: sequence-specific binding of transposase to the terminal inverted repeats (IR) present at each end of the transposon, pairing of the transposon IRs in a paired-end complex (PEC), cleavage of one or both DNA strands at each transposon end, capture of target DNA, and strand transfer to insert the tran
   5343..5460    +  CDS            lacZα (fragment): LacZα fragment of β-galactosidase; lacZ fragment
   5466..5565    -  misc_feature   bom (fragment): basis of mobility region from pBR322
   5667..5702    -  CDS            rop (fragment): Rop protein, which maintains plasmids at low copy number; rop
   5797..5901    +  promoter       AmpR promoter: bla
   5902..6762    +  CDS            AmpR: β-lactamase; bla; confers resistance to ampicillin, carbenicillin, and related antibiotics
   6933..7521    +  rep_origin     ori: high-copy-number ColE1/pMB1/pBR322/pUC origin of replication
>Addgene plasmid #44489 | pCFJ914 | depositor full sequence | sequence record 60726 | pCFJ914 sequence 7647 bps
GCACCGTACGTCTCGAGGAATTCTATCAGGTGTACAAGTATGAAATGTCGTTTCGAACATATAGATGTCT
CGCAAACGTAAATATTTATCGATTGTCATAAAACTTTGACCTTGTGAAGTGTCAACCTTGACTGTCGAAC
CACCATAGTTTGGCGCGAATTGAGCGTCATAATTGTTTACTCTCAGTGCAGTCAACATGTCGAGTTTCGT
GCCGAATAAAGAGCAAACGCGGACAGTATTAATTTTCTGTTTTCATTTGAAGAAAACAGCTGCGGCCGGA
TCCAGGAAACAGCTATGACCATGATTACGCCAAGCTATCAACTTTGTATAGAAAAGTTGGCACCTTTGGT
CTTTTATTGTCAACTTCCATTGGTTCTTCCATTGTTTCTGTTAAATTAATGAATTTTTCATAAAATAAAG
ACATTATACAATATAAAAATGAAGAATTTATTGAAAATAAACTGCCAGAGAGAAAAAGTATGCAACACTC
CCGCCGAGAGTGTTTGAAATGGTGTACGGTACATTTTCGTGCTAGGAGTTAGATGTGCAGGCAGCAACGA
GAGGGGGAGAGATTTTTTTGGGCCTTGTGAAATTAACGTGAGTTTTCTGGTCATCTGACTAATCATGTTG
GTTTTTTGTTGGTTTATTTTGTTTTTATCTTTGTTTTTATCCAGATTAGGAAATTTAAATTTTATGAATT
TATAATGAGGTCAAACATTCAGTCCCAGCGTTTTTCCTGTTCTCACTGTTTAGTCGAATTTTTATTTTAG
GCTTTCAACAAATGTTCTAACTGTCTTATTTGTGACCTCACTTTTTATATTTTTTTAATTTTTAAAAATA
TTAGAAGTTTCTAGGATAATTTTTTCGACTTTTATTCTCTCTACCGTCCGCACTCTTCTTACTTTTAAAT
TAAATTGTTTTTTTTTCAGTTGGGAAACACTTTGCTCACAAGTTTGTACAAAAAAGCAGGCTCCATGAGT
AAAGGAGAAGAACTTTTCACTGGAGTTGTCCCAATTCTTGTTGAATTAGATGGTGATGTTAATGGGCACA
AATTTTCTGTCAGTGGAGAGGGTGAAGGTGATGCAACATACGGAAAACTTACCCTTAAATTTATTTGCAC
TACTGGAAAACTACCTGTTCCATGGGTAAGTTTAAACATATATATACTAACTAACCCTGATTATTTAAAT
TTTCAGCCAACACTTGTCACTACTTTCTGTTATGGTGTTCAATGCTTCTCGAGATACCCAGATCATATGA
AACGGCATGACTTTTTCAAGAGTGCCATGCCCGAAGGTTATGTACAGGAAAGAACTATATTTTTCAAAGA
TGACGGGAACTACAAGACACGTAAGTTTAAACAGTTCGGTACTAACTAACCATACATATTTAAATTTTCA
GGTGCTGAAGTCAAGTTTGAAGGTGATACCCTTGTTAATAGAATCGAGTTAAAAGGTATTGATTTTAAAG
AAGATGGAAACATTCTTGGACACAAATTGGAATACAACTATAACTCACACAATGTATACATCATGGCAGA
CAAACAAAAGAATGGAATCAAAGTTGTAAGTTTAAACATGATTTTACTAACTAACTAATCTGATTTAAAT
TTTCAGAACTTCAAAATTAGACACAACATTGAAGATGGAAGCGTTCAACTAGCAGACCATTATCAACAAA
ATACTCCAATTGGCGATGGCCCTGTCCTTTTACCAGACAACCATTACCTGTCCACACAATCTGCCCTTTC
GAAAGATCCCAACGAAAAGAGAGACCACATGGTCCTTCTTGAGTTTGTAACAGCTGCTGGGATTACACAT
GGCATGGATGAACTATACAAATGCCCGGGGGATCGGTGGAGCTCCACCGGTGGCGGCCGCTCTAGAACTA
GTCCACCAAAGCCATCTGCCAAGGGAGCCAAGAAGGCCGCCAAGACCGTCGTTGCCAAGCCAAAGGACGG
AAAGAAGAGACGTCATGCCCGCAAGGAATCGTACTCCGTCTACATCTACCGTGTTCTCAAGCAAGTTCAC
CCAGACACCGGAGTCTCCTCCAAGGCCATGTCTATCATGAACTCCTTCGTCAACGATGTATTCGAACGCA
TCGCTTCGGAAGCTTCCCGTCTTGCTCATTACAACAAACGCTCAACGATCTCATCCCGCGAAATTCAAAC
CGCTGTCCGTTTGATTCTCCCAGGAGAACTTGCCAAGCACGCCGTGTCTGAGGGAACCAAGGCCGTCACC
AAGTACACTTCCAGCAAGTAAACCCAGCTTTCTTGTACAAAGTGGGATAAATGCAAAATCCTTTCAAGCA
TTCCCTTCTTCTCTATCACTCTTCTTTCTTTTTGTCAAAAAATTCTCTCGCTAATTTATTTGCTTTTTTA
ATGTTATTATTTTATGACTTTTTATAGTCACTGAAAAGTTTGCATCTGAGTGAAGTGAATGCTATCAAAA
TGTGATTCTGTCTGATGTACTTTCACAATCTCTCTTCAATTCCATTTTGAAGTGCTTTAAACCCGAAAGG
TTGAGAAAAATGCGAGCGCTCAAATATTTGTATTGTGTTCGTTGAGTGACCCAACAAAAAGAGGAAACTT
TATTGTGCCGCCAAGAAAAAAGTCTCACAACTTTATTATACATAGTTGATAATTCACTGGCCGTCGTTTT
ACAGGCCGGATGGGCCATGGCACCTTAACATTTCTAAATTTTAGTTTAATAAAAAAATTTTAAAATAATA
CGAGTTTTGAGACTAACTTTCAATAAAAACCAAAAAATTGCTTCAAAAAAGAGCTCGCGCCGATTTACGA
TAAACACAGCGCGCTACGACACTCCGAAAACCGCGCCGCACCATTACATTCTCCGCCCCACCGCACGGTT
TGCGGAAGGCGATGAAATTGCTGGGCCTAAAATTTTAACCCTTTTTTTCCCGTTTTTCAACTGTTTTCCC
GATTTTTTCGATATTTTTTTCAGGTTTTTAGTTAGAAAAGTATATAAAAATTGCATTATTTGTAGTTTTC
GCTCGTAATTTGTGATAGAAAACGGCCAATTTGCCTAGATTTGTGATTCTACCAAGTGGAATTTTTGGGA
AAATATCAATATTCCACGATTTTTATTCAAATCATAACGTTTCGAAATTATCAGCTTAAATAAAACTAAA
ATAAATAATAAAATACTAAAAACCCTGAATTTCTCGGTTCTCGGTTCAGCTTGAGTTCGTTCTATACACG
TTATCGATTTTTGTCATTTCGTTTAATCATGGGTTTTGATTCATTTTAAATATGAAATTTGATTTATTCC
TCGTTTCGAAGTTGGTTTGTCTTGTCCGGCCGGTAAACAAATGTTATTAAAAAAAATAATAAATTTCGAA
ATTTTTCGTAATGTTCCGCAATCGTGTTTTTCCGTTTATCTCGTCTTCCCTTCCTTCAAATATACTATTT
ATTTTCTCAATTCACATATTTTCAGCCAGCCCTGCTCAACAAGTGGAATAAAAATGATTGAACAAGATGG
ATTGCACGCAGGTTCTCCGGCCGCTTGGGTGGAGAGGCTATTCGGCTATGACTGGGCACAACAGACAATC
GGCTGCTCTGATGCCGCCGTGTTCCGGCTGTCAGCGCAGGGGCGCCCGGTTCTTTTTGTCAAGACCGACC
TGTCCGGTGCCCTGAATGAACTGCAGGACGAGGCAGCGCGGCTATCGTGGCTGGCCACGACGGGCGTTCC
TTGCGCAGCTGTGCTCGACGTTGTCACTGAAGCGGGAAGGGACTGGCTGCTATTGGGCGAAGTGCCGGGG
CAGGATCTCCTGTCATCTCACCTTGCTCCTGCCGAGAAAGTATCCATCATGGCTGATGCAATGCGGCGGC
TGCATACGCTTGATCCGGCTACCTGCCCATTCGACCACCAAGCGAAACATCGCATCGAGCGAGCACGTAC
TCGGATGGAAGCCGGTCTTGTCGATCAGGATGATCTGGACGAAGAGCATCAGGGGCTCGCACCAGCCGAA
CTGTTCGCCAGGCTCAAGGCGCGCATGCCCGACGGCGAGGATCTCGTCGTGACCCATGGCGATGCCTGCT
TGCCGAATATCATGGTGGAAAATGGCCGCTTTTCTGGATTCATCGACTGTGGCCGGCTGGGTGTGGCGGA
CCGCTATCAGGACATAGCGTTGGCTACCCGTGATATTGCTGAAGAGCTTGGCGGCGAATGGGCTGACCGC
TTCCTCGTGCTTTACGGTATCGCCGCTCCCGATTCGCAGCGCATCGCCTTCTATCGCCTTCTTGACGAGT
TCTTCTGAGTCCAATTACTCTTCAACATCCCTACATGCTCTTTCTCCCTGTGCTCCCACCCCCTATTTTT
GTTATTATCAAAAAACTTCTCTTAATTTCTTTGTTTTTTAGCTTCTTTTAAGCCACCTCTAACAATGAAA
TTGTGTAGATTCAAAAATAGAATTAATTCGTAATAAAAAGTCGAAAAAAATTGTGCTCCCTCCCCCCATT
AATAATAATTCTATCCCAAAATCTACACAATGTTCTGTGTACACTTCTTATGTTTTTTACTTCTGATAAA
TTTTTTTGAAACATCATAGAAAAAACCGCACACAAAATACCTTATCATATGTTACGTTTCAGTTTATGAC
CGCAATTTTTATTTCTTCGCACGTCTGGGCCTCTCATGACGTCAAATCATGCTCATCGTGAAAAAGTTTT
GGAGTATTTTTGGAATTTTTCAATCAAGTGAAAGTTTATGAAATTAATTTTCCTGCTTTTGCTTTTTGGG
GTTTCCCCTATTGTTTGTCAAGATTTCGAGGACGGCGTTTTTCTTGCTAAAATCACAAGTATTGATGAGC
ACGATGCAAGAAAGATCGGAAGAAGGTTTGGGTTTGAGGCTCAGTGGAAGGTGAGTAGAAGTTGATAATT
TGAAAGTGGAGTAGTGTCTATGGGGTTTTTGCCTTAAATGACAGAATACATTCCCAATATACCAAACATA
ACTGTTTCTCGAGGTCGACGGTATCGATAAGCTTGATCCGGATCTGCGGCTTACTCACCAGACCTGGCCC
CATCCGATTACCACCTATTCGCTTCGATGGGACACGCACTCGCTGAGCAGCGCTTCGATTCTTACGAAAG
TGTGAAAAAATGGCTCGATGAATGGTTCGCCGCAAAAGACGATGAGTTCTACTGGCGTGGAATCCACAAA
TTGCCCGAGAGATGGGAAAAATGTGTAGCTAGCGACGGCAAATACTTTGAATAAATGATTTTTTCTTTTT
CCACAAAATTTAACGTGTTTTTTGATTTAAAAAAAACGACATTTCATACTTGTACACCTGATATCTAGAT
ACCTAGGTGAGCTCTGGTACCCCCCTGGCGTTACCCAACTTAATCGCCTTGCAGCACATCCCCCTTTCGC
CAGCTGGCGTAATAGCGAAGAGGCCCGCACCGATCGCCCTTCCCAACAGTTGCGCAGCCTGAATGGCGAA
TGGCGCCTGATGCGGTATTTTCTCCTTACGCATCTGTGCGGTATTTCACACCGCATATGGTGCACTCTCA
GTACAATCTGCTCTGATGCCGCATAGTTAAGCCAGCCCCGACACCCGCCAACACCCGCTGACGCGCCCTG
ACGGGCTTGTCTGCTCCCGGCATCCGCTTACAGACAAGCTGTGACCGTCTCCGGGAGCTGCATGTGTCAG
AGGTTTTCACCGTCATCACCGAAACGCGCGAGACGAAAGGGCCTCGTGATACGCCTATTTTTATAGGTTA
ATGTCATGATAATAATGGTTTCTTAGACGTCAGGTGGCACTTTTCGGGGAAATGTGCGCGGAACCCCTAT
TTGTTTATTTTTCTAAATACATTCAAATATGTATCCGCTCATGAGACAATAACCCTGATAAATGCTTCAA
TAATATTGAAAAAGGAAGAGTATGAGTATTCAACATTTCCGTGTCGCCCTTATTCCCTTTTTTGCGGCAT
TTTGCCTTCCTGTTTTTGCTCACCCAGAAACGCTGGTGAAAGTAAAAGATGCTGAAGATCAGTTGGGTGC
ACGAGTGGGTTACATCGAACTGGATCTCAACAGCGGTAAGATCCTTGAGAGTTTTCGCCCCGAAGAACGT
TTTCCAATGATGAGCACTTTTAAAGTTCTGCTATGTGGCGCGGTATTATCCCGTATTGACGCCGGGCAAG
AGCAACTCGGTCGCCGCATACACTATTCTCAGAATGACTTGGTTGAGTACTCACCAGTCACAGAAAAGCA
TCTTACGGATGGCATGACAGTAAGAGAATTATGCAGTGCTGCCATAACCATGAGTGATAACACTGCGGCC
AACTTACTTCTGACAACGATCGGAGGACCGAAGGAGCTAACCGCTTTTTTGCACAACATGGGGGATCATG
TAACTCGCCTTGATCGTTGGGAACCGGAGCTGAATGAAGCCATACCAAACGACGAGCGTGACACCACGAT
GCCTGTAGCAATGGCAACAACGTTGCGCAAACTATTAACTGGCGAACTACTTACTCTAGCTTCCCGGCAA
CAATTAATAGACTGGATGGAGGCGGATAAAGTTGCAGGACCACTTCTGCGCTCGGCCCTTCCGGCTGGCT
GGTTTATTGCTGATAAATCTGGAGCCGGTGAGCGTGGGTCTCGCGGTATCATTGCAGCACTGGGGCCAGA
TGGTAAGCCCTCCCGTATCGTAGTTATCTACACGACGGGGAGTCAGGCAACTATGGATGAACGAAATAGA
CAGATCGCTGAGATAGGTGCCTCACTGATTAAGCATTGGTAACTGTCAGACCAAGTTTACTCATATATAC
TTTAGATTGATTTAAAACTTCATTTTTAATTTAAAAGGATCTAGGTGAAGATCCTTTTTGATAATCTCAT
GACCAAAATCCCTTAACGTGAGTTTTCGTTCCACTGAGCGTCAGACCCCGTAGAAAAGATCAAAGGATCT
TCTTGAGATCCTTTTTTTCTGCGCGTAATCTGCTGCTTGCAAACAAAAAAACCACCGCTACCAGCGGTGG
TTTGTTTGCCGGATCAAGAGCTACCAACTCTTTTTCCGAAGGTAACTGGCTTCAGCAGAGCGCAGATACC
AAATACTGTCCTTCTAGTGTAGCCGTAGTTAGGCCACCACTTCAAGAACTCTGTAGCACCGCCTACATAC
CTCGCTCTGCTAATCCTGTTACCAGTGGCTGCTGCCAGTGGCGATAAGTCGTGTCTTACCGGGTTGGACT
CAAGACGATAGTTACCGGATAAGGCGCAGCGGTCGGGCTGAACGGGGGGTTCGTGCACACAGCCCAGCTT
GGAGCGAACGACCTACACCGAACTGAGATACCTACAGCGTGAGCTATGAGAAAGCGCCACGCTTCCCGAA
GGGAGAAAGGCGGACAGGTATCCGGTAAGCGGCAGGGTCGGAACAGGAGAGCGCACGAGGGAGCTTCCAG
GGGGAAACGCCTGGTATCTTTATAGTCCTGTCGGGTTTCGCCACCTCTGACTTGAGCGTCGATTTTTGTG
ATGCTCGTCAGGGGGGCGGAGCCTATGGAAAAACGCCAGCAACGCGGCCTTTTTACGGTTCCTGGTCTTT
TGCTGGCCTTTTGCTCACATGTTCTTTCCTGCGTTATCCCCTGATTCTGTGGATAACCGTATTACCGCCT
TTGAGTGAGCTGATACC
