>Addgene plasmid #44489 | pCFJ914 | addgene partial sequence | sequence record 63136 | Neo-F 5'-CGTTGGCTACCCGTGATATT-3'
GGCTGACCGCTTCCTCGTGCTTTACGGTATCGCCGCTCCCGATTCGCAGCGCATCGCCTTCTATCGCCTT
CTTGACGAGTTCTTCTGAGTCCAATTACTCTTCAACATCCCTACATGCTCTTTCTCCCTGTGCTCCCACC
CCCTATTTTTGTTATTATCAAAAAACTTCTCTTAATTTCTTTGTTTTTTAGCTTCTTTTAAGCCACCTCT
AACAATGAAATTGTGTAGATTCAAAAATAGAATTAATTCGTAATAAAAAGTCGAAAAAAATTGTGCTCCC
TCCCCCCATTAATAATAATTCTATCCCAAAATCTACACAATGTTCTGTGTACACTTCTTATGTTTTTTAC
TTCTGATAAATTTTTTTGAAACATCATAGAAAAAACCGCACACAAAATACCTTATCATATGTTACGTTTC
AGTTTATGACCGCAATTTTTATTTCTTCGCACGTCTGGGCCTCTCATGACGTCAAATCATGCTCATCGTG
AAAAAGTTTTGGAGTATTTTTGGAATTTTTCAATCAAGTGAAAGTTTATGAAATTAATTTTCCTGCTTTT
GCTTTTTGGGGTTTCCCCTATTGTTTGTCAAGATTTCGAGGACGGCGTTTTTCTTGCTAAAATCACAAGT
ATTGATGAGCACGATGCAAGAAAGATCGGAAGAAGGTTTGGGTTTGAGGCTCAGTGGAAGGTGAGTAGAA
GTTGATAATTTGAAAGTGGAGTAGTGTCTATGGGGTTTTTGCCTTAAATGACAGAATACATTCCCAATAT
ACCAAACATAACTGTTTCTCGAGGTCGACGGTATCGATAAGCTTGATCCGGATCTGCGGCTTACTCACCA
GACCTGG
