>Addgene plasmid #44489 | pCFJ914 | addgene partial sequence | sequence record 63275 | GFP-F 5'-GGTCCTTCTTGAGTTTGTAAC-3'
AATGCCCGGGGGATCGGTGGAGCTCCACCGGTGGCGGCCGCTCTAGAACTAGTCCACCAAAGCCATCTGC
CAAGGGAGCCAAGAAGGCCGCCAAGACCGTCGTTGCCAAGCCAAAGGACGGAAAGAAGAGACGTCATGCC
CGCAAGGAATCGTACTCCGTCTACATCTACCGTGTTCTCAAGCAAGTTCACCCAGACACCGGAGTCTCCT
CCAAGGCCATGTCTATCATGAACTCCTTCGTCAACGATGTATTCGAACGCATCGCTTCGGAAGCTTCCCG
TCTTGCTCATTACAACAAACGCTCAACGATCTCATCCCGCGAAATTCAAACCGCTGTCCGTTTGATTCTC
CCAGGAGAACTTGCCAAGCACGCCGTGTCTGAGGGAACCAAGGCCGTCACCAAGTACACTTCCAGCAAGT
AAACCCAGCTTTCTTGTACAAAGTGGGATAAATGCAAAATCCTTTCAAGCATTCCCTTCTTCTCTATCAC
TCTTCTTTCTTTTTGTCAAAAAATTCTCTCGCTAATTTATTTGCTTTTTTAATGTTATTATTTTATGACT
TTTTATAGTCACTGAAAAGTTTGCATCTGAGTGAAGTGAATGCTATCAAAATGTGATTCTGTCTGATGTA
CTTTCACAATCTCTCTTCAATTCCATTTTGAAGTGCTTTAAACCCGAAAGGTTGAGAAAAATGCGAGCGC
TCAAATATTTGTATTGTGTTCGTTGAGTGACCCAACAAAAAGAGGAAACTTTATTGTGCCGCCAAGAAAA
AAGTCTCACAACTTTATTATACATAGTTGATAATTCACTGGCCGTCGTTTTACAGGCCGGATGGGCCATG
GCACCTTAACATTTCTAAATTTTAGTTT
